Addgene plasmid #204230: pET28a hMDH2
Purpose: Bacterial expression of mitochondrial human malate dehydrogenase 2 (hMDH2) transcript variant 1; Use in CURES (integration of research into undergraduate teaching labs).
Depositing lab: Malate dehydrogenase CUREs Community (MCC). Depositing organization: University of San Diego.
Backbone
  Vector backbone: pET28a
  Backbone manufacturer: Novagen
  Backbone size w/o insert (bp): 5232
  Vector type: Bacterial Expression
Growth in bacteria
  Bacterial resistance: Kanamycin, 50 μg/mL
  Growth temperature: 37°C
  Growth strain: DH5alpha
  Copy number: Low Copy
Gene/Insert
  Gene/Insert name: hMDH2 (alt name: human mitochondrial malate dehydrogenase 2 (hMDH2) transcript variant 1)
  Species: H. sapiens (human)
  Insert size (bp): 978
  Mutation: Does not include transit peptide and includes a Met for coding
  GenBank ID: CR536548.1
  Entrez Gene: MDH2 (a.k.a. DEE51, EIEE51, M-MDH, MDH, MGC:3559, MOR1)
  Promoter: Lac
  Tag / fusion protein: 6X His (C terminal on insert)
  Cloning method: Restriction Enzyme; 5′ cloning site NcoI (not destroyed); 3′ cloning site XhoI (not destroyed)
  Sequencing primers: 5′ T7 Promoter; 3′ T7 Terminal
Terms and licenses: Academic/Nonprofit Terms; Industry Terms: Not Available to Industry
Depositor comments: For more information, please see the MDH CUREs Community website: https://www.mdhcures.org/
How to cite: pET28a hMDH2 was a gift from Malate dehydrogenase CUREs Community (MCC) (Addgene plasmid # 204230 ; http://n2t.net/addgene:204230 ; RRID:Addgene_204230)
