[The description below was written by a language model from this plasmid's Addgene catalogue record and pLannotate feature annotations shown in this document.]
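Description:
pET28a hMDH2 is a bacterial expression plasmid built on the Novagen pET28a backbone and carrying the coding sequence for human mitochondrial malate dehydrogenase 2 (MDH2, transcript variant 1). The insert of roughly 1 kb lacks the mitochondrial transit peptide and has an added initiating methionine, so the product corresponds to the mature enzyme rather than the precursor. It was cloned between the NcoI and XhoI sites, both of which are retained. This arrangement bypasses the vector's N-terminal tag region and fuses the protein in frame to a C-terminal 6xHis tag for metal-affinity purification. The annotation software labels this tag as a fragment of a 9xHis feature.

The catalogue entry lists the promoter as "Lac", but the feature table shows the standard pET arrangement: a T7 promoter immediately followed by a lac operator upstream of the MDH2 open reading frame, with a T7 terminator downstream. The plasmid also carries lacI under its own promoter, so the lac repressor holds transcription off until it is relieved by IPTG or lactose. Expression therefore requires a host that supplies T7 RNA polymerase.

Propagation relies on a ColE1/pBR322-type origin together with rop and the bom region, consistent with the recorded low copy number, and selection is by kanamycin through the aph(3')-Ia gene. An f1 origin is also present. The short tetracycline-resistance fragments, the AmpR promoter fragment and the small SET1 hit near the terminator appear to be backbone remnants or annotation matches rather than functional parts.

The plasmid was deposited for producing recombinant hMDH2 in course-based undergraduate research experiences, where research is integrated into teaching laboratories.
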