Features (pLannotate 1.2.2; 18 found; start..end, strand, type, name):
     12..440     +  rep_origin     f1 ori (sequence partly withheld): f1 bacteriophage origin of replication; arrow indicates direction of (+) strand synthesis
    493..550     +  promoter       AmpR promoter (fragment): bla
    559..1374    -  CDS            KanR: aminoglycoside phosphotransferase; aph(3')-Ia; confers resistance to kanamycin in bacteria or G418 (Geneticin®) in eukaryotes
   1496..2084    +  rep_origin     ori: high-copy-number ColE1/pMB1/pBR322/pUC origin of replication
   2270..2409    -  misc_feature   bom: basis of mobility region from pBR322
   2511..2702    -  CDS            rop: Rop protein, which maintains plasmids at low copy number; rop
   2719..3099    +  CDS            YPB1_ECOLX: Protein predicted: Swiss-Prot protein existence level 4. From Escherichia coli.
   3171..3462    -  CDS            TcR (fragment): tetracycline efflux protein; tet; confers resistance to tetracycline
   3477..3498    -  protein_bind   CAP binding site: CAP binding activates transcription in the presence of cAMP. E. coli catabolite activator protein
   3511..4593    -  CDS            lacI: lac repressor; lacI; The lac repressor binds to the lac operator to inhibit transcription in E. coli. This inhibition can be relieved by adding lactose or isopropyl-β-D-thiogalactopyranoside (IPTG).
   4594..4671    -  promoter       lacI promoter: lacI
   4679..4958    -  CDS            TcR (fragment): tetracycline efflux protein; tet; confers resistance to tetracycline
   4980..4998    +  promoter       T7 promoter: promoter for bacteriophage T7 RNA polymerase
   4999..5023    +  protein_bind   lac operator: The lac repressor binds to the lac operator to inhibit transcription in E. coli. This inhibition can be relieved by adding lactose or isopropyl-β-D-thiogalactopyranoside (IPTG). lac repressor encoded by lacI
   5049..6011    +  CDS            MDH2 (fragment): MDHM_HUMAN - Experimental evidence at protein level: Swiss-Prot protein existence level 1. From Homo sapiens (Human).
   6060..6077    +  CDS            9xHis (fragment): 9xHis affinity tag
   6087..6136    +  CDS            SET1 (fragment): solubility-enhancement tag derived from T7 phage gene 10B
   6144..6191    +  terminator     T7 terminator: transcription terminator for bacteriophage T7 RNA polymerase
>Addgene plasmid #204230 | pET28a hMDH2 | addgene full sequence | sequence record 413333 | Addgene NGS Result
TGGCGAATGGG
[124 nt withheld, positions 12-135]
C
[91 nt withheld, positions 137-227]
A
[49 nt withheld, positions 229-277]
CCTTTGACGTTGGAGTCCACGTTCTTT
[37 nt withheld, positions 305-341]
ACCCTATCTCGGTCTATTCTTTTGATTTATAAGGGATTTTGCCGATTTCGGCCTATTGGTTAAAAAATGA
GCTGATTTAACAAAAATTTAACGCGAATTTTAACAAAATATTAACGCTTACAATTTAGGTGGCACTTTTC
GGGGAAATGTGCGCGGAACCCCTATTTGTTTATTTTTCTAAATACATTCAAATATGTATCCGCTCATGAA
TTAATTCTTAGAAAAACTCATCGAGCATCAAATGAAACTGCAATTTATTCATATCAGGATTATCAATACC
ATATTTTTGAAAAAGCCGTTTCTGTAATGAAGGAGAAAACTCACCGAGGCAGTTCCATAGGATGGCAAGA
TCCTGGTATCGGTCTGCGATTCCGACTCGTCCAACATCAATACAACCTATTAATTTCCCCTCGTCAAAAA
TAAGGTTATCAAGTGAGAAATCACCATGAGTGACGACTGAATCCGGTGAGAATGGCAAAAGTTTATGCAT
TTCTTTCCAGACTTGTTCAACAGGCCAGCCATTACGCTCGTCATCAAAATCACTCGCATCAACCAAACCG
TTATTCATTCGTGATTGCGCCTGAGCGAGACGAAATACGCGATCGCTGTTAAAAGGACAATTACAAACAG
GAATCGAATGCAACCGGCGCAGGAACACTGCCAGCGCATCAACAATATTTTCACCTGAATCAGGATATTC
TTCTAATACCTGGAATGCTGTTTTCCCGGGGATCGCAGTGGTGAGTAACCATGCATCATCAGGAGTACGG
ATAAAATGCTTGATGGTCGGAAGAGGCATAAATTCCGTCAGCCAGTTTAGTCTGACCATCTCATCTGTAA
CATCATTGGCAACGCTACCTTTGCCATGTTTCAGAAACAACTCTGGCGCATCGGGCTTCCCATACAATCG
ATAGATTGTCGCACCTGATTGCCCGACATTATCGCGAGCCCATTTATACCCATATAAATCAGCATCCATG
TTGGAATTTAATCGCGGCCTAGAGCAAGACGTTTCCCGTTGAATATGGCTCATAACACCCCTTGTATTAC
TGTTTATGTAAGCAGACAGTTTTATTGTTCATGACCAAAATCCCTTAACGTGAGTTTTCGTTCCACTGAG
CGTCAGACCCCGTAGAAAAGATCAAAGGATCTTCTTGAGATCCTTTTTTTCTGCGCGTAATCTGCTGCTT
GCAAACAAAAAAACCACCGCTACCAGCGGTGGTTTGTTTGCCGGATCAAGAGCTACCAACTCTTTTTCCG
AAGGTAACTGGCTTCAGCAGAGCGCAGATACCAAATACTGTCCTTCTAGTGTAGCCGTAGTTAGGCCACC
ACTTCAAGAACTCTGTAGCACCGCCTACATACCTCGCTCTGCTAATCCTGTTACCAGTGGCTGCTGCCAG
TGGCGATAAGTCGTGTCTTACCGGGTTGGACTCAAGACGATAGTTACCGGATAAGGCGCAGCGGTCGGGC
TGAACGGGGGGTTCGTGCACACAGCCCAGCTTGGAGCGAACGACCTACACCGAACTGAGATACCTACAGC
GTGAGCTATGAGAAAGCGCCACGCTTCCCGAAGGGAGAAAGGCGGACAGGTATCCGGTAAGCGGCAGGGT
CGGAACAGGAGAGCGCACGAGGGAGCTTCCAGGGGGAAACGCCTGGTATCTTTATAGTCCTGTCGGGTTT
CGCCACCTCTGACTTGAGCGTCGATTTTTGTGATGCTCGTCAGGGGGGCGGAGCCTATGGAAAAACGCCA
GCAACGCGGCCTTTTTACGGTTCCTGGCCTTTTGCTGGCCTTTTGCTCACATGTTCTTTCCTGCGTTATC
CCCTGATTCTGTGGATAACCGTATTACCGCCTTTGAGTGAGCTGATACCGCTCGCCGCAGCCGAACGACC
GAGCGCAGCGAGTCAGTGAGCGAGGAAGCGGAAGAGCGCCTGATGCGGTATTTTCTCCTTACGCATCTGT
GCGGTATTTCACACCGCAATGGTGCACTCTCAGTACAATCTGCTCTGATGCCGCATAGTTAAGCCAGTAT
ACACTCCGCTATCGCTACGTGACTGGGTCATGGCTGCGCCCCGACACCCGCCAACACCCGCTGACGCGCC
CTGACGGGCTTGTCTGCTCCCGGCATCCGCTTACAGACAAGCTGTGACCGTCTCCGGGAGCTGCATGTGT
CAGAGGTTTTCACCGTCATCACCGAAACGCGCGAGGCAGCTGCGGTAAAGCTCATCAGCGTGGTCGTGAA
GCGATTCACAGATGTCTGCCTGTTCATCCGCGTCCAGCTCGTTGAGTTTCTCCAGAAGCGTTAATGTCTG
GCTTCTGATAAAGCGGGCCATGTTAAGGGCGGTTTTTTCCTGTTTGGTCACTGATGCCTCCGTGTAAGGG
GGATTTCTGTTCATGGGGGTAATGATACCGATGAAACGAGAGAGGATGCTCACGATACGGGTTACTGATG
ATGAACATGCCCGGTTACTGGAACGTTGTGAGGGTAAACAACTGGCGGTATGGATGCGGCGGGACCAGAG
AAAAATCACTCAGGGTCAATGCCAGCGCTTCGTTAATACAGATGTAGGTGTTCCACAGGGTAGCCAGCAG
CATCCTGCGATGCAGATCCGGAACATAATGGTGCAGGGCGCTGACTTCCGCGTTTCCAGACTTTACGAAA
CACGGAAACCGAAGACCATTCATGTTGTTGCTCAGGTCGCAGACGTTTTGCAGCAGCAGTCGCTTCACGT
TCGCTCGCGTATCGGTGATTCATTCTGCTAACCAGTAAGGCAACCCCGCCAGCCTAGCCGGGTCCTCAAC
GACAGGAGCACGATCATGCGCACCCGTGGGGCCGCCATGCCGGCGATAATGGCCTGCTTCTCGCCGAAAC
GTTTGGTGGCGGGACCAGTGACGAAGGCTTGAGCGAGGGCGTGCAAGATTCCGAATACCGCAAGCGACAG
GCCGATCATCGTCGCGCTCCAGCGAAAGCGGTCCTCGCCGAAAATGACCCAGAGCGCTGCCGGCACCTGT
CCTACGAGTTGCATGATAAAGAAGACAGTCATAAGTGCGGCGACGATAGTCATGCCCCGCGCCCACCGGA
AGGAGCTGACTGGGTTGAAGGCTCTCAAGGGCATCGGTCGAGATCCCGGTGCCTAATGAGTGAGCTAACT
TACATTAATTGCGTTGCGCTCACTGCCCGCTTTCCAGTCGGGAAACCTGTCGTGCCAGCTGCATTAATGA
ATCGGCCAACGCGCGGGGAGAGGCGGTTTGCGTATTGGGCGCCAGGGTGGTTTTTCTTTTCACCAGTGAG
ACGGGCAACAGCTGATTGCCCTTCACCGCCTGGCCCTGAGAGAGTTGCAGCAAGCGGTCCACGCTGGTTT
GCCCCAGCAGGCGAAAATCCTGTTTGATGGTGGTTAACGGCGGGATATAACATGAGCTGTCTTCGGTATC
GTCGTATCCCACTACCGAGATATCCGCACCAACGCGCAGCCCGGACTCGGTAATGGCGCGCATTGCGCCC
AGCGCCATCTGATCGTTGGCAACCAGCATCGCAGTGGGAACGATGCCCTCATTCAGCATTTGCATGGTTT
GTTGAAAACCGGACATGGCACTCCAGTCGCCTTCCCGTTCCGCTATCGGCTGAATTTGATTGCGAGTGAG
ATATTTATGCCAGCCAGCCAGACGCAGACGCGCCGAGACAGAACTTAATGGGCCCGCTAACAGCGCGATT
TGCTGGTGACCCAATGCGACCAGATGCTCCACGCCCAGTCGCGTACCGTCTTCATGGGAGAAAATAATAC
TGTTGATGGGTGTCTGGTCAGAGACATCAAGAAATAACGCCGGAACATTAGTGCAGGCAGCTTCCACAGC
AATGGCATCCTGGTCATCCAGCGGATAGTTAATGATCAGCCCACTGACGCGTTGCGCGAGAAGATTGTGC
ACCGCCGCTTTACAGGCTTCGACGCCGCTTCGTTCTACCATCGACACCACCACGCTGGCACCCAGTTGAT
CGGCGCGAGATTTAATCGCCGCGACAATTTGCGACGGCGCGTGCAGGGCCAGACTGGAGGTGGCAACGCC
AATCAGCAACGACTGTTTGCCCGCCAGTTGTTGTGCCACGCGGTTGGGAATGTAATTCAGCTCCGCCATC
GCCGCTTCCACTTTTTCCCGCGTTTTCGCAGAAACGTGGCTGGCCTGGTTCACCACGCGGGAAACGGTCT
GATAAGAGACACCGGCATACTCTGCGACATCGTATAACGTTACTGGTTTCACATTCACCACCCTGAATTG
ACTCTCTTCCGGGCGCTATCATGCCATACCGCGAAAGGTTTTGCGCCATTCGATGGTGTCCGGGATCTCG
ACGCTCTCCCTTATGCGACTCCTGCATTAGGAAGCAGCCCAGTAGTAGGTTGAGGCCGTTGAGCACCGCC
GCCGCAAGGAATGGTGCATGCAAGGAGATGGCGCCCAACAGTCCCCCGGCCACGGGGCCTGCCACCATAC
CCACGCCGAAACAAGCGCTCATGAGCCCGAAGTGGCGAGCCCGATCTTCCCCATCGGTGATGTCGGCGAT
ATAGGCGCCAGCAACCGCACCTGTGGCGCCGGTGATGCCGGCCACGATGCGTCCGGCGTAGAGGATCGAG
ATCTCGATCCCGCGAAATTAATACGACTCACTATAGGGGAATTGTGAGCGGATAACAATTCCCCTCTAGA
AATAATTTTGTTTAACTTTAAGAAGGAGATATACCATGGCTAAAGTAGCTGTTCTGGGTGCATCTGGTGG
TATTGGTCAACCGCTGTCCCTGCTGCTGAAGAACTCTCCACTGGTTAGCCGTCTGACCCTGTACGATATC
GCACATACTCCAGGCGTTGCTGCTGACCTGTCCCACATTGAGACTAAAGCTGCGGTGAAAGGCTACCTGG
GTCCAGAACAGCTGCCAGATTGTCTGAAAGGTTGTGACGTGGTAGTTATCCCAGCAGGTGTTCCACGTAA
ACCAGGTATGACCCGTGATGACCTGTTCAATACTAATGCGACTATCGTTGCGACCCTGACCGCTGCTTGC
GCTCAGCACTGTCCGGAAGCTATGATCTGTGTGATTGCTAATCCGGTTAACAGCACCATCCCGATTACTG
CCGAGGTATTCAAGAAACACGGTGTTTACAACCCGAACAAGATCTTCGGTGTTACCACCCTGGATATCGT
GCGTGCAAACACCTTTGTGGCTGAACTGAAAGGTCTGGATCCAGCTCGCGTAAACGTTCCGGTAATCGGT
GGTCACGCTGGCAAGACCATCATTCCGCTGATTTCCCAGTGCACTCCGAAAGTAGACTTCCCACAGGACC
AGCTGACCGCTCTGACTGGTCGTATCCAGGAGGCAGGCACTGAAGTGGTGAAAGCGAAAGCAGGTGCTGG
CTCTGCGACTCTGAGCATGGCCTACGCTGGTGCTCGTTTCGTATTCTCTCTGGTTGACGCAATGAACGGC
AAGGAAGGTGTAGTGGAATGTTCCTTCGTGAAGTCTCAAGAAACCGAATGCACCTACTTCAGCACTCCAC
TGCTGCTGGGCAAGAAAGGCATCGAGAAGAACCTGGGCATCGGTAAAGTTTCTTCTTTCGAAGAGAAGAT
GATCTCCGACGCAATTCCGGAACTGAAAGCGAGCATCAAGAAGGGTGAAGATTTCGTGAAGACCCTGAAA
GAGAACCTGTACTTCCAGGGTCATCATCACCACCATCACTAACTCGAGCACCACCACCACCACCACTGAG
ATCCGGCTGCTAACAAAGCCCGAAAGGAAGCTGAGTTGGCTGCTGCCACCGCTGAGCAATAACTAGCATA
ACCCCTTGGGGCCTCTAAACGGGTCTTGAGGGGTTTTTTGCTGAAAGGAGGAACTATATCCGGAT
