>Addgene plasmid #204230 | pET28a hMDH2 | depositor partial sequence | sequence record 396477 | insert
ATGGCTAAAGTAGCTGTTCTGGGTGCATCTGGTGGTATTGGTCAACCGCTGTCCCTGCTGCTGAAGAACT
CTCCACTGGTTAGCCGTCTGACCCTGTACGATATCGCACATACTCCAGGCGTTGCTGCTGACCTGTCCCA
CATTGAGACTAAAGCTGCGGTGAAAGGCTACCTGGGTCCAGAACAGCTGCCAGATTGTCTGAAAGGTTGT
GACGTGGTAGTTATCCCAGCAGGTGTTCCACGTAAACCAGGTATGACCCGTGATGACCTGTTCAATACTA
ATGCGACTATCGTTGCGACCCTGACCGCTGCTTGCGCTCAGCACTGTCCGGAAGCTATGATCTGTGTGAT
TGCTAATCCGGTTAACAGCACCATCCCGATTACTGCCGAGGTATTCAAGAAACACGGTGTTTACAACCCG
AACAAGATCTTCGGTGTTACCACCCTGGATATCGTGCGTGCAAACACCTTTGTGGCTGAACTGAAAGGTC
TGGATCCAGCTCGCGTAAACGTTCCGGTAATCGGTGGTCACGCTGGCAAGACCATCATTCCGCTGATTTC
CCAGTGCACTCCGAAAGTAGACTTCCCACAGGACCAGCTGACCGCTCTGACTGGTCGTATCCAGGAGGCA
GGCACTGAAGTGGTGAAAGCGAAAGCAGGTGCTGGCTCTGCGACTCTGAGCATGGCCTACGCTGGTGCTC
GTTTCGTATTCTCTCTGGTTGACGCAATGAACGGCAAGGAAGGTGTAGTGGAATGTTCCTTCGTGAAGTC
TCAAGAAACCGAATGCACCTACTTCAGCACTCCACTGCTGCTGGGCAAGAAAGGCATCGAGAAGAACCTG
GGCATCGGTAAAGTTTCTTCTTTCGAAGAGAAGATGATCTCCGACGCAATTCCGGAACTGAAAGCGAGCA
TCAAGAAGGGTGAAGATTTCGTGAAGACCCTGAAAGAGAACCTGTACTTCCAGGGTCATCATCACCACCA
TCACTAA
